>Addgene plasmid #139143 | pJBL6666 | addgene full sequence | sequence record 275202 | Addgene NGS Result
CTGAAACCTCAGGCATTTGAGAAGCACACGGTCACACTGCTTCCGGTAGTCAATAAACCGGTAAACCAGC
AATAGACATAAGCGGCTATTTAACGACCCTGCCCTGAACCGACGACCGGGTCATCGTGGCCGGATCTTGC
GGCCCCTCGGCTTGAACGAATTGTTAGACATTATTTGCCGACTACCTTGGTGATCTCGCCTTTCACGTAG
TGGACAAATTCTTCCAACTGATCTGCGCGCGAGGCCAAGCGATCTTCTTCTTGTCCAAGATAAGCCTGTC
TAGCTTCAAGTATGACGGGCTGATACTGGGCCGGCAGGCGCTCCATTGCCCAGTCGGCAGCGACATCCTT
CGGCGCGATTTTGCCGGTTACTGCGCTGTACCAAATGCGGGACAACGTAAGCACTACATTTCGCTCATCG
CCAGCCCAGTCGGGCGGCGAGTTCCATAGCGTTAAGGTTTCATTTAGCGCCTCAAATAGATCCTGTTCAG
GAACCGGATCAAAGAGTTCCTCCGCCGCTGGACCTACCAAGGCAACGCTATGTTCTCTTGCTTTTGTCAG
CAAGATAGCCAGATCAATGTCGATCGTGGCTGGCTCGAAGATACCTGCAAGAATGTCATTGCGCTGCCAT
TCTCCAAATTGCAGTTCGCGCTTAGCTGGATAACGCCACGGAATGATGTCGTCGTGCACAACAATGGTGA
CTTCTACAGCGCGGAGAATCTCGCTCTCTCCAGGGGAAGCCGAAGTTTCCAAAAGGTCGTTGATCAAAGC
TCGCCGCGTTGTTTCATCAAGCCTTACGGTCACCGTAACCAGCAAATCAATATCACTGTGTGGCTTCAGG
CCGCCATCCACTGCGGAGCCGTACAAATGTACGGCCAGCAACGTCGGTTCGAGATGGCGCTCGATGACGC
CAACTACCTCTGATAGTTGAGTCGATACTTCGGCGATCACCGCTTCCCTCATACTCTTCCTTTTTCAATA
TTATTGAAGCATTTATCAGGGTTATTGTCTCATGAGCGGATACATATTTGAATGTATTTAGAAAAATAAA
CAAATAGCTAGCTCACTCGGTCGCTACGCTCCGGGCGTGAGACTGCGGCGGGCGCTGCGGACACATACAA
AGTTACCCACAGATTCCGTGGATAAGCAGGGGACTAACATGTGAGGCAAAACAGCAGGGCCGCGCCGGTG
GCGTTTTTCCATAGGCTCCGCCCTCCTGCCAGAGTTCACATAAACAGACGCTTTTCCGGTGCATCTGTGG
GAGCCGTTAGGCTCAACCATGAATCTGACAGTACGGGCGAAACCCGACAGGACTTAAAGATCCCCACCGT
TTCCGGCGGGTCGCTCCCTCTTGCGCTCTCCTGTTCCGACCCTGCCGTTTACCGGATACCTGTTCCGCCT
TTCTCCCTTACGGGAAGTGTGGCGCTTTCTCATAGCTCACACACTGGTATCTCGGCTCGGTGTAGGTCGT
TCGCTCCAAGCTGGGCTGTAAGCAAGAACTCCCCGTTCAGCCCGACTGCTGCGCCTTATCCGGTAACTGT
TCACTTGAGTCCAACCCGGAAAAGCACGGTAAAACGCCACTGGCAGCAGCCATTGGTAACTGGGAGTTCG
CAGAGGATTTGTTTAGCTAAACACGCGGTTGCTCTTGAAGTGTGCGCCAAAGTCCGGCTACACTGGAAGG
ACAGATTTGGTTGCTGTGCTCTGCGAAAGCCAGTTACCACGGTTAAGTCAGTTGGGGAACTGCTTAACCT
TCGATCAAACCACCTCCCCAGGTGGTTTTTTCGTTTACAGGGCAAAAGATTACGCGCAGAAAAAAAGGAT
CTCAAGAAGATCCTTTGATCTTTTCTACTGAACCGCTCTAGATTTCAGTGCAATTTATCTCTTCAAATGT
AGCACCTGAAGTCAGCCCCATACGATATAAGTTGTAATTCTCATGTTAGTCATGCCCCGCGCCCACAGGA
AGGAGCTGACTGGGTTGAAGGCTCTCAAGGGCATCGGTCGAGATCCCGGTGCCTAATGAGTGAGCTAACT
TACATTAATTGCGTTGCGCGAATTCACGAGATCTGCGGATGGGCAGTATTGGCGCTGAACGCCTGCTGGC
GCGTATTCGTGGCGCGGAAATGGGTTCATCAGTGAAATGGCGAATGGAGCGATGGCCACAAATAAGTTCA
ATGGTTGGCGTCATTATCTTTTTCTCTTTCTGAACGTGAATATTGCGGTGGACGGTTCATCAGCTGTGGG
GCAAGACGTTTTGCCACCTGAAGAATAACCACCACCGCAGCGGGAAGCATGAGCAAAACACCGAGAAAAA
TCATCAGAATCTGCACTTCTGGCCGAGAAAATGGCTCAGGCAGCGACAGGGAGTCGCTTACCGACAGCAG
CGCCACCGCCAGTAGCATCATTCCGATAAATTCCAGTATCAACACGCCTTTAGGCAATTTACCGATCGCG
CGCATACGCTTCCCTCTGCAAAGTGAGCCTTCAGTCTAAAACTTTTCACTGTATTGTGTTTAACAGTTAT
AGCTTTTAGCAATTAATGCAACAGGTTAAACCTACTTTCAGCGAATACATTTTAGCGTGATCATTACAGG
CATAAATCTATGAGGAGAGAAATACCATCCTCAATCTCTACCTACTCTCACTTACTCTTATCCTGCGGGG
AATGTATACAGTTCATGTATATATTCCCCGCTTTTTTTTTGGATCTAGGAGGAAGGATCTATGGCGAGTA
GCGAAGACGTTATCAAAGAGTTCATGCGTTTCAAAGTTCGTATGGAAGGTTCCGTTAACGGTCACGAGTT
CGAAATCGAAGGTGAAGGTGAAGGTCGTCCGTACGAAGGTACCCAGACCGCTAAACTGAAAGTTACCAAA
GGTGGTCCGCTGCCGTTCGCTTGGGACATCCTGTCCCCGCAGTTCCAGTACGGTTCCAAAGCTTACGTTA
AACACCCGGCTGACATCCCGGACTACCTGAAACTGTCCTTCCCGGAAGGTTTCAAATGGGAACGTGTTAT
GAACTTCGAAGACGGTGGTGTTGTTACCGTTACCCAGGACTCCTCCCTGCAAGACGGTGAGTTCATCTAC
AAAGTTAAACTGCGTGGTACCAACTTCCCGTCCGACGGTCCGGTTATGCAGAAAAAAACCATGGGTTGGG
AAGCTTCCACCGAACGTATGTACCCGGAAGACGGTGCTCTGAAAGGTGAAATCAAAATGCGTCTGAAACT
GAAAGACGGTGGTCACTACGACGCTGAAGTTAAAACCACCTACATGGCTAAAAAACCGGTTCAGCTGCCG
GGTGCTTACAAAACCGACATCAAACTGGACATCACCTCCCACAACGAAGACTACACCATCGTTGAACAGT
ACGAACGTGCTGAAGGTCGTCACTCCACCGGTGCTTAAGGATCCAAACTCGAGTAAGGATCTCCAGGCAT
CAAATAAAACGAAAGGCTCAGTCGAAAGACTGGGCCTTTCGTTTTATCTGTTGTTTGTCGGTGAACGCTC
TCTACTAGAGTCACACTGGCTCACCTTCGGGTGGGCCTTTCTGCGTTTATA
Features (pLannotate 1.2.2; 10 found; start..end, strand, type, name):
    171..962     -  CDS            SmR: aminoglycoside adenylyltransferase (Murphy, 1985); aadA; confers resistance to spectinomycin and streptomycin
    963..1054    -  promoter       AmpR promoter: bla
   1102..1840    -  rep_origin     CloDF13 ori: Plasmids containing the CloDF13 (CDF) origin of replication can be propagated in E. coli cells that contain additional plasmids with compatible origins.
   1937..2001    -  CDS            TcR (fragment): tetracycline efflux protein; tet; confers resistance to tetracycline
   2016..2037    -  protein_bind   CAP binding site: CAP binding activates transcription in the presence of cAMP. E. coli catabolite activator protein
   2083..2184    -  CDS            nfsA (fragment): NFSA_ECOLI - Also known as mda18, mdaA From Escherichia coli (strain K12).
   2171..2455    -  CDS            ybjC: YBJC_ECOLI - Protein predicted: Swiss-Prot protein existence level 4. From Escherichia coli (strain K12).
   2721..3398    +  CDS            mRFP1: monomeric derivative of DsRed (Campbell et al., 2002)
   3431..3502    +  terminator     rrnB T1 terminator: transcription terminator T1 from the E. coli rrnB gene
   3518..3545    +  terminator     T7Te terminator: phage T7 early transcription terminator
