[The description below was written by a language model from this plasmid's Addgene catalogue record and pLannotate feature annotations shown in this document.]
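Description:
pJBL6666 is a low-copy bacterial expression plasmid of about 3.6 kb, built on a CloDF13 (CDF) origin backbone. It is selected with spectinomycin through an aadA aminoglycoside adenylyltransferase gene that the annotation places downstream of the bla (AmpR) promoter. Because the CloDF13 origin is compatible with other common E. coli replicons, the plasmid can be co-maintained with a second plasmid, which suits multi-component regulatory systems.

The record gives the payload as PgrxA – TARGET8 – mCherry. The automated feature table does not label the promoter itself. It does find E. coli chromosomal sequence upstream of the reporter on the opposite strand: ybjC and a fragment of nfsA. This is consistent with a cloned genomic segment carrying the grxA promoter region, since grxA is generally described as an oxidative-stress-responsive glutaredoxin gene. TARGET8 is also not annotated. Going by the associated publication on riboregulated switchable feedback promoters, it is presumably an RNA regulator target sequence placed between the promoter and the reporter, so that transcription from the stress-responsive promoter is additionally gated by a trans-acting small RNA. The record does not spell out this mechanism.

The red fluorescent protein coding sequence is labelled mRFP1 by the annotation tool but catalogued as mCherry, which is an mRFP1 derivative. It is followed by the rrnB T1 and T7Te terminators. The short TcR fragment and CAP binding site hits appear to be backbone remnants. The plasmid most likely serves as a fluorescent readout for characterising dynamic, feedback-responsive control of gene expression in E. coli.
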