Addgene plasmid #139143: pJBL6666
Purpose: PgrxA - TARGET8 - mCherry
Depositing lab: Julius Lucks. Depositing organization: Northwestern University. Publication: Dynamic Control of Gene Expression with Riboregulated Switchable Feedback Promoters. Glasscock CJ, Biggs BW, Lazar JT, Arnold JH, Burdette LA, Valdes A, Kang MK, Tullman-Ercek D, Tyo KEJ, Lucks JB. ACS Synth Biol. 2021 May 21;10(5):1199-1213. doi: 10.1021/acssynbio.1c00015. Epub 2021 Apr 9. PubMed 33834762.
Backbone
  Vector backbone: CloCDF
  Vector type: Bacterial Expression
Growth in bacteria
  Bacterial resistance: Spectinomycin, 50 μg/mL
  Growth temperature: 37°C
  Growth strain: NEB Stable
  Copy number: Low Copy
Gene/Insert
  Gene/Insert name: mCherry
  Species: Synthetic
  Mutation: N/A
  Cloning method: Gibson Cloning
Terms and licenses: Academic/Nonprofit Terms; Industry Terms: Not Available to Industry
Depositor comments: Please visit https://www.biorxiv.org/content/10.1101/529180v1 for bioRxiv preprint.
How to cite: pJBL6666 was a gift from Julius Lucks (Addgene plasmid # 139143 ; http://n2t.net/addgene:139143 ; RRID:Addgene_139143)
